Addgene plasmid #179059: pBBK75 pHomL-RPL18Bp-Scarlet(rfp)-Link-2xPH(PLCd)-SSA1t-HomR (AmpR)
Purpose: Vector containing a yeast integration cassette for RPL18B-driven expression of Scarlet(rfp)-Link-2xPH(PLCd), a marker for the plasma membrane
Depositing lab: Vincent Martin. Depositing organization: Concordia University. Publication: The MyLo CRISPR-Cas9 Toolkit: A Markerless Yeast Localization and Overexpression CRISPR-Cas9 Toolkit. Bean BDM, Whiteway M, Martin VJJ. G3 (Bethesda). 2022 Jun 16. pii: 6609175. doi: 10.1093/g3journal/jkac154. PubMed 35708612.
Backbone
  Vector backbone: pYTK089 (ColE1, AmpR)
  Vector type: Yeast Expression
Growth in bacteria
  Bacterial resistance: Ampicillin, 100 μg/mL
  Growth temperature: 37°C
  Growth strain: DH5alpha
  Copy number: High Copy
Gene/Insert
  Gene/Insert name: RPL18Bp-Scarlet(rfp)-Link-2xPH(PLCd)
  Species: R. norvegicus (rat)
  Cloning method: Restriction Enzyme; 5′ cloning site Unknown (unknown if destroyed); 3′ cloning site Unknown (unknown if destroyed)
Terms and licenses: Academic/Nonprofit Terms; Industry Terms: Not Available to Industry
Depositor comments: Part of the Markerless Yeast Localization and Overexpression (MyLO) CRISPR-Cas9 Toolkit. Vector cloned using BsaI Golden Gate cloning
How to cite: pBBK75 pHomL-RPL18Bp-Scarlet(rfp)-Link-2xPH(PLCd)-SSA1t-HomR (AmpR) was a gift from Vincent Martin (Addgene plasmid # 179059 ; http://n2t.net/addgene:179059 ; RRID:Addgene_179059)
