[The description below was written by a language model from this plasmid's Addgene catalogue record and pLannotate feature annotations shown in this document.]
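Description:
pBBK75 is a yeast integration-cassette vector from the Markerless Yeast Localization and Overexpression (MyLO) CRISPR-Cas9 toolkit, assembled by BsaI Golden Gate cloning on the pYTK089 backbone. In E. coli it is maintained at high copy through a ColE1/pUC-type origin and selected with ampicillin via the β-lactamase gene and its native promoter. The record does not indicate a complete yeast origin or selectable marker. The annotation finds only short fragments resembling ARS1 and HIS3 sequence on either side of the expression unit. Their positions suggest they lie within the left and right homology arms (HomL and HomR) named in the plasmid title, although the arms themselves and their genomic target are not annotated.

Between the arms sits a single expression unit. The promoter of the yeast ribosomal protein gene RPL18B drives a red fluorescent protein, named Scarlet by the depositor and annotated as mScarlet-I. A linker joins it to two tandem copies of the pleckstrin homology domain of phospholipase C delta 1, and the SSA1 terminator closes the unit. The promoter and terminator are named in the title but were not detected by the automated annotation. The catalogue lists the insert species as rat, while the annotation matches the first PH copy to rat and the second to human PLCD1. This may simply reflect close sequence similarity. The PH domain binds phosphatidylinositol 4,5-bisphosphate, a lipid enriched at the plasma membrane, so the tandem fusion serves as a red plasma-membrane marker. The cassette is intended for markerless, Cas9-assisted integration into the yeast genome, giving a reference label for protein localization studies.
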