Features (pLannotate 1.2.2; 11 found; start..end, strand, type, name):
      1..861     -  CDS            AmpR: β-lactamase; bla; confers resistance to ampicillin, carbenicillin, and related antibiotics
    862..966     -  promoter       AmpR promoter: bla
   1069..1657    +  rep_origin     ori: high-copy-number ColE1/pMB1/pBR322/pUC origin of replication
   2391..2510    +  rep_origin     ARS1 (fragment): S. cerevisiae autonomously replicating sequence ARS1/ARS416
   2515..2561    +  promoter       HIS3 promoter (fragment): S. cerevisiae HIS3
   2562..2624    +  CDS            HIS3 (fragment): imidazoleglycerol-phosphate dehydratase, required for histidine biosynthesis; S. cerevisiae HIS3; yeast auxotrophic marker
   3528..4223    +  CDS            mScarlet-I: mScarlet-I is a basic (constitutively fluorescent) red fluorescent protein published in 2016, derived from synthetic construct. It is reported to be a rapidly-maturing monomer with moderate acid sensitivity.
   4272..4661    +  CDS            Plcd1 (fragment): PLCD1_RAT - Experimental evidence at protein level: Swiss-Prot protein existence level 1. The production of the second messenger molecules diacylglycerol (DAG) and inositol 1,4,5-trisphosphate (IP3) is mediated by activated phosphatidylinositol-specific phospholipase C enzymes (PubMed:16000311). Essential for trophoblast and placental development (By similarity). Binds phosphatidylinositol 4,5-bisphosphate (By similarity). From Rattus norvegicus (Rat).
   4728..5219    +  CDS            PLCD1 (fragment): PLCD1_HUMAN - Experimental evidence at protein level: Swiss-Prot protein existence level 1. The production of the second messenger molecules diacylglycerol (DAG) and inositol 1,4,5-trisphosphate (IP3) is mediated by activated phosphatidylinositol-specific phospholipase C enzymes (PubMed:9188725). Essential for trophoblast and placental development (By similarity). Binds phosphatidylinositol 4,5-bisphosphate (PubMed:7890667, PubMed:9188725). From Homo sapiens (Human).
   6184..6210    +  rep_origin     ARS1 (fragment): S. cerevisiae autonomously replicating sequence ARS1/ARS416
   6307..6428    +  CDS            HIS3 (fragment): imidazoleglycerol-phosphate dehydratase, required for histidine biosynthesis; S. cerevisiae HIS3; yeast auxotrophic marker
>Addgene plasmid #179059 | pBBK75 pHomL-RPL18Bp-Scarlet(rfp)-Link-2xPH(PLCd)-SSA1t-HomR (AmpR) | addgene full sequence | sequence record 360864 | Addgene NGS Result
TTACCAATGCTTAATCAGTGAGGCACCTATCTCAGCGATCTGTCTATTTCGTTCATCCATAGTTGCCTGA
CTCCCCGTCGTGTAGATAACTACGATACGGGAGGGCTTACCATCTGGCCCCAGTGCTGCAATGATACCGC
GGGACCCACGCTCACCGGCTCCAGATTTATCAGCAATAAACCAGCCAGCCGGAAGGGCCGAGCGCAGAAG
TGGTCCTGCAACTTTATCCGCCTCCATCCAGTCTATTAATTGTTGCCGGGAAGCTAGAGTAAGTAGTTCG
CCAGTTAATAGTTTGCGCAACGTTGTTGCCATTGCTACAGGCATCGTGGTGTCACGCTCGTCGTTTGGTA
TGGCTTCATTCAGCTCCGGTTCCCAACGATCAAGGCGAGTTACATGATCCCCCATGTTGTGCAAAAAAGC
GGTTAGCTCCTTCGGTCCTCCGATCGTTGTCAGAAGTAAGTTGGCCGCAGTGTTATCACTCATGGTTATG
GCAGCACTGCATAATTCTCTTACTGTCATGCCATCCGTAAGATGCTTTTCTGTGACTGGTGAGTACTCAA
CCAAGTCATTCTGAGAATAGTGTATGCGGCGACCGAGTTGCTCTTGCCCGGCGTCAATACGGGATAATAC
CGCGCCACATAGCAGAACTTTAAAAGTGCTCATCATTGGAAAACGTTCTTCGGGGCGAAAACTCTCAAGG
ATCTTACCGCTGTTGAGATCCAGTTCGATGTAACCCACTCGTGCACCCAACTGATCTTCAGCATCTTTTA
CTTTCACCAGCGTTTCTGGGTGAGCAAAAACAGGAAGGCAAAATGCCGCAAAAAAGGGAATAAGGGCGAC
ACGGAAATGTTGAATACTCATACTCTTCCTTTTTCAATATTATTGAAGCATTTATCAGGGTTATTGTCTC
ATGAGCGGATACATATTTGAATGTATTTAGAAAAATAAACAAATAGGGGTTCCGCGCACATTTCCCCGAA
AAGTGCCACCTGTCATGACCAAAATCCCTTAACGTGAGTTTTCGTTCCACTGAGCGTCAGACCCCGTAGA
AAAGATCAAAGGATCTTCTTGAGATCCTTTTTTTCTGCGCGTAATCTGCTGCTTGCAAACAAAAAAACCA
CCGCTACCAGCGGTGGTTTGTTTGCCGGATCAAGAGCTACCAACTCTTTTTCCGAAGGTAACTGGCTTCA
GCAGAGCGCAGATACCAAATACTGTTCTTCTAGTGTAGCCGTAGTTAGGCCACCACTTCAAGAACTCTGT
AGCACCGCCTACATACCTCGCTCTGCTAATCCTGTTACCAGTGGCTGCTGCCAGTGGCGATAAGTCGTGT
CTTACCGGGTTGGACTCAAGACGATAGTTACCGGATAAGGCGCAGCGGTCGGGCTGAACGGGGGGTTCGT
GCACACAGCCCAGCTTGGAGCGAACGACCTACACCGAACTGAGATACCTACAGCGTGAGCTATGAGAAAG
CGCCACGCTTCCCGAAGGGAGAAAGGCGGACAGGTATCCGGTAAGCGGCAGGGTCGGAACAGGAGAGCGC
ACGAGGGAGCTTCCAGGGGGAAACGCCTGGTATCTTTATAGTCCTGTCGGGTTTCGCCACCTCTGACTTG
AGCGTCGATTTTTGTGATGCTCGTCAGGGGGGCGGAGCCTATGGAAAAACGCCAGCAACGCGGCCTTTTT
ACGGTTCCTGGCCTTTTGCTGGCCTTTTGCTCACATGTTCTTTCCTGCGTTATCCCCTGATTCTGTGGAT
AACCGTGCGGCCGCCAATGTTATCTATTGGCAGATGTTCATACGGGGCTTTCAAATATTGATGAAATTAT
GTGATGTTTAGAAGAAGATTCGAACTGTTTTCAGTAGATTTGGTAACTGTGCAACCATAACTCATGCCCC
CTATTTATCGGCATTGAGATTGTAAAGGAAGTAAAACGCATTTTTGCAGATCTGTTCTCTTATGTATTTT
TAATCGTCCTTGTATGGAAGTATCAAAGGGGACGTTCTTCACCTCCTTGGAAAACGCAAACTTTCTTTTT
GCCTATCACAGTATCTTATCGAGCTAACTATTTTCGACACACATGAAAAAGCAGAAATATTAACGAAAAA
GAAAAGAAAGACCATGTCATGTACGGGCAATCAGAATATGCAAGATGAGCGGGAACGGGCGAAATGTGCA
CGCGCACAACTTACGAAACGCGGATGAGTCACTGACAGCCACCGCAGAGGTTCTGACTCCTACTGAGCTC
TATTGGAGGTGGCAGAACCGGTAATCCCACAGTGAGCAACTTGACAAACCAACAGATATAGGCTGTGTCT
TAAAATATACCATCCAATACCTTGATGAACTTTTCAAAGATGACTAAAATAAGTGAAATTTCAACATTAA
CTTCGAGCTGTAAACACAGTGGTTTCTTTGCATAAACACCATCAGCCTCAAGTCGTCAAGTAAAGATTTC
GTGTTCATGCAGATAGATAACAATCTATATGTTGATAATTAGCGTTGCCTCATCAATGCGTACACGAAGA
ATATACTAAAAAATGAGCAGGCAAGATAAACGAAGGCAAAGATGACAGAGCAGAAAGCCCTAGTAAAGCG
TATTACAAATGAAACCAAGATTCAGATTGCGATCCCTGAATTCGCATCTAGATGGTAGAGCCACAAACAG
CCGGTACAAGCAACGATCTCCAGGACCATCTGAATCATGCGCGGATGACACGAACTCACGACGGCGATCA
CAGACATTAACCCACAGTACAGACACTGCGACAACGTGGCAATTCGTCGCAATACCGTCTCACTGAACTG
GCCGATAATTGCAGACGAACGAAGAGGATGTCCAATATTTTTTTTAAGGAATAAGGATACTTCAAGACTA
GATTCCCCCCTGCATTCCCATCAGAACCGTAAACCTTGGCGCTTTCCTTGGGAAGTATTCAAGAAGTGCC
TTGTCCGGTTTCTGTGGCTCACAAACCAGCGCGCCCGATATGGCTTTCTTTTCACTTATGAATGTACCAG
TACGGGACAATTAGAACGCTCCTGTAACAATCTCTTTGCAAATGTGGGGTTACATTCTAACCATGTCACA
CTGCTGACGAAATTCAAAGTAAAAAAAAATGGGACCACGTCTTGAGAACGATAGATTTTCTTTATTTTAC
ATTGAACAGTCGTTGTCTCAGCGCGCTTTATGTTTTCATTCATACTTCATATTATAAAATAACAAAAGAA
GAATTTCATATTCACGCCCAAGAAATCAGGCTGCTTTCCAAATGCAATTGACACTTCATTAGCCATCACA
CAAAACTCTTTCTTGCTGGAGCTTCTTTTAAAAAAGACCTCAGTACACCAAACACGTTACCCGACCTCGT
TATTTTACGACAACTATGATAAAATTCTGAAGAAAAAATAAAAAAATTTTCATACTTCTTGCTTTTATTT
AAACCATTGAATGATTTCTTTTGAACAAAACTACCTGTTTCACCAAAGGAAATAGAAAGAAAAAATCAAT
TAGAAGAAAACAAAAAACAAAAGATCTATGGTTAGTAAAGGTGAAGCTGTTATAAAAGAATTCATGAGGT
TTAAAGTTCATATGGAAGGTTCAATGAATGGTCATGAATTTGAAATTGAAGGTGAAGGTGAAGGTAGACC
ATATGAAGGTACACAAACTGCTAAATTGAAAGTTACTAAAGGTGGTCCATTACCATTTTCTTGGGATATT
TTGTCTCCACAATTCATGTATGGTTCTAGAGCTTTTATTAAGCATCCAGCTGATATTCCAGATTATTATA
AACAATCTTTTCCTGAAGGTTTTAAATGGGAAAGAGTTATGAATTTCGAAGATGGTGGTGCTGTTACTGT
TACTCAAGATACTTCTTTGGAAGATGGTACTTTAATCTATAAAGTTAAATTGAGAGGTACTAATTTTCCA
CCAGATGGTCCAGTTATGCAAAAGAAAACTATGGGTTGGGAAGCATCTACTGAAAGATTGTATCCAGAAG
ATGGTGTTTTGAAAGGAGACATTAAGATGGCTTTGAGATTGAAAGATGGTGGTCGGTACCTGGCCGACTT
CAAGACCACCTATAAAGCTAAAAAACCAGTTCAAATGCCAGGTGCATATAATGTTGATAGAAAGTTAGAT
ATAACGTCGCATAACGAGGACTATACTGTAGTTGAACAATATGAACGTAGTGAAGGTAGACATAGTACCG
GAGGAATGGATGAATTGTATAAATCTGGTCCTTCTGGCCCAACTGGTTCTCCAGGTAGAACTCTCAGATC
CCACGGGCTCCAGGATGACCCGGACCTTCAGGCCCTTCTGAAGGGCAGCCAGCTTCTGAAGGTGAAGTCC
AGCTCGTGGCGTAGGGAACGCTTCTACAAGCTACAGGAGGACTGCAAGACCATCTGGCAGGAATCTCGAA
AGGTCATGAGGTCCCCGGAGTCGCAGCTGTTCTCCATCGAGGACATTCAGGAGGTACGGATGGGACACCG
CACAGAAGGCCTGGAGAAGTTTGCCCGAGACATCCCCGAGGATCGATGCTTCTCCATTGTCTTCAAGGAC
CAGCGCAACACCCTAGACCTCATTGCCCCATCACCAGCTGACGCTCAGCACTGGGTGCAGGGCCTGCGCA
AGATCATCCACCACTCCGGCTCCATGGACCAGCGGCAGAAGGCAGCGGCAGCAGGTGGCGCATTCAGAAA
GAGCGAATTCGCCCTTGCGGAATCCGCCGCGGCAGCTCACGGGCTCCAGGATGACCCGGACCTTCAGGCC
CTTCTGAAGGGCAGCCAGCTTCTGAAGGTGAAGTCCAGCTCGTGGCGTAGGGAACGCTTCTACAAGCTAC
AGGAGGACTGCAAGACCATCTGGCAGGAATCTCGAAAGGTCATGAGGTCCCCGGAGTCGCAGCTGTTCTC
CATCGAGGACATTCAGGAGGTACGGATGGGACACCGCACAGAAGGCCTGGAGAAGTTTGCCCGAGACATC
CCCGAGGATCGATGCTTCTCCATTGTCTTCAAGGACCAGCGCAACACCCTAGACCTCATTGCCCCATCAC
CAGCTGACGCTCAGCACTGGGTGCAGGGCCTGCGCAAGATCATCCACCACTCCGGCTCCATGGACCAGCG
GCAGAAGTAGTCGACCTCGGTCGCCGAGATCCTAACTCGAGGCCAATTGGTGCGGCAATTGATAATAACG
AAAATGTCTTTTAATGATCTGGGTATAATGAGGAATTTTCCGAACGTTTTTACTTTATATATATATATAC
ATGTAACATATATTCTATACGCTATAGAGAAAGGAAATTTTTCAATTAAAAAAAAAATAGAGAAAGAGTT
TCACTTCTTGATTATCGCTAACACTAATGGTTGAAGTACTGCTACTTTAATTTTATGCTGCCAATGAGAC
GACGGGGTCATCACGGCTCATCATGCGCCAAACAAATGTGTGCAATACACGCTCGGATGACTGCATGATG
ACCGCACTGACTGGGGACAGCAGATCCACCTAAGCCTGTGAGAGAAGCAGACACCCGACAGATCAAGGCA
GTTAACTAGTGCACTGCAGTACAAATCGTCCCCAACAAAAGTGGGCTCTCAAAATTCATCACATTTAAAT
GCATATAGGAAGAGCAACAGTTGGTTTGCATCTGATGTTCCTTAAAGATTTCGACATAATGTGCGAAGTA
GATCCCTTCAGCACTGTACTTGTTTTTGCGACTAGATTGTAAATCATTCTTTATTTAATCTCTTTCTTTA
ACTACTGCTTAAAGTATAATTTGGTCCGTAGTTTAATAACTATACTAAGCGAACGCTCTCTCGAAATTTT
TCTTAACGCGTCCTTGTACTGCGTCTAACGCTTTTGCCACTTGGATTTCTATTATAGGAAATAGTCTCAC
TTACTGGGCGACGAATTTTCGCGTTTTGATGAAGCACAGGAAGAATTTCTTTATGCTCAGAAGTTTGACA
GCAAGCAAGTTCATCATTCGAACTAGCCTTATTGTTTTAGTTCAGTGACAGCGAACTGCCGTACTCGATG
CTTTATTTCTCACGGTAGAGCGGAAGAACAGATAGATCCCTACATATTGCTACCACTTCTATTACACAAT
AGTTTCAATAGCTTGCAGCGTAGCTAAACTCTAAAATTTATCTAAATCACTCATATAAACCGAACCCTTC
CCCTTCCGCTTATAGTACAGCTGATGCTCCTTCACTATTTTAACATGTGGAATTCTTGAAAGAATGAAAT
CGCCATGCCAAGCCATCACACGGTCTTTTATGCAATTGATTGACCGCCTGCAACACATAGGCAGTAAAAT
TTTTACAAGCAGTAGCAGAACAGGCCACACAATCGCAAGTGATTAACGTCCACACAGGTATAGGGTTTCT
GGACCATATGATACATGCTCTGGCCAAGCATTCCGGCTGGTCGCTAATCGTTGAGTGCCGAGCGGCCGCG
ATTATCAAAAAGGATCTTCACCTAGATCCTTTTAAATTAAAAATGAAGTTTTAAATCAATCTAAAGTATA
TATGAGTAAACTTGGTCTGACAG
